Addgene plasmid #14203: pAG426GAL-ccdB-EGFP
Purpose: (Empty Backbone)
Depositing lab: Susan Lindquist. Depositing organization: Whitehead Institute for Biomedical Research. Publication: A suite of Gateway cloning vectors for high-throughput genetic analysis in Saccharomyces cerevisiae. Alberti S, Gitler AD, Lindquist S. Yeast. 2007 Oct . 24(10):913-9. 10.1002/yea.1502 PubMed 17583893.
Backbone
  Vector backbone: pRS426
  Vector type: Yeast Expression ; Gateway Destination
  Selectable markers: URA3
Growth in bacteria
  Bacterial resistance: Chloramphenicol and Ampicillin, 25 & 100 μg/mL
  Growth temperature: 37°C
  Growth strain: ccdB Survival
  Growth instructions: DB3.1, ccdB Survival
  Copy number: Unknown
Gene/Insert
  Gene/Insert name: None
  Tag / fusion protein: EGFP (C terminal on backbone)
  Cloning method: Gateway Cloning
  Sequencing primers: 5′ GAL1
Terms and licenses: Academic/Nonprofit Terms; Industry Terms: Not Available to Industry
Depositor comments: Type of plasmid: 2-micron. This plasmid contains the Gateway technology from Invitrogen; Invitrogen requires purchasing of Gateway Clonase for carrying out the Gateway recombinational cloning reaction http://www.invitrogen.com Please note that the full plasmid sequence is provided as a reference only, and may not match the exact sequence of the plasmid.
How to cite: pAG426GAL-ccdB-EGFP was a gift from Susan Lindquist (Addgene plasmid # 14203 ; http://n2t.net/addgene:14203 ; RRID:Addgene_14203)
