[The description below was written by a language model from this plasmid's Addgene catalogue record and pLannotate feature annotations shown in this document.]
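Description:
pAG426GAL-ccdB-EGFP is an empty Gateway destination vector for galactose-inducible protein expression in Saccharomyces cerevisiae, built on the pRS426 backbone. It is an episomal shuttle plasmid: the yeast 2μ origin supports multicopy maintenance in yeast, where the URA3 marker (with its own promoter) allows selection in uracil auxotrophs and can be counterselected with 5-FOA. In E. coli it replicates from a high-copy ColE1/pUC-type origin and carries ampicillin resistance (bla). An f1 origin, T3 and T7 promoters, and remnants of the lac/lacZα region and pBluescript multiple cloning site are inherited from the parental backbone.

The expression unit consists of the Gal4-regulated GAL1 promoter, a Gateway cassette, an EGFP coding sequence and the CYC1 terminator. The cassette is bounded by attR1 and attR2 and contains a chloramphenicol acetyltransferase gene and the ccdB toxin gene, along with a ccdA fragment. Because CcdB poisons gyrase in ordinary E. coli strains, the unrecombined vector must be propagated in a ccdB-tolerant strain, with chloramphenicol plus ampicillin selecting for retention of the cassette. In an LR reaction with an attL-flanked entry clone, the open reading frame of interest replaces the CmR–ccdB segment. Recombinants can then be recovered in standard strains, where any unreacted vector is lethal. An insert lacking a stop codon and cloned in frame is expressed as a C-terminal EGFP fusion. The record lists no insert. The vector belongs to a suite designed for high-throughput genetic analysis in yeast, and this version suits inducible high-copy expression and fluorescence-based localisation or detection of tagged proteins. The depositor notes that the provided full sequence is for reference only and may not match the plasmid exactly.
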