Features (pLannotate 1.2.2; 29 found; start..end, strand, type, name):
     69..1411    +  rep_origin     2μ ori: yeast 2μ plasmid origin of replication
   1438..1542    +  promoter       AmpR promoter: bla
   1543..2403    +  CDS            AmpR: β-lactamase; bla; confers resistance to ampicillin, carbenicillin, and related antibiotics
   2574..3162    +  rep_origin     ori: high-copy-number ColE1/pMB1/pBR322/pUC origin of replication
   3345..3437    +  CDS            lacI (fragment): lac repressor; lacI; The lac repressor binds to the lac operator to inhibit transcription in E. coli. This inhibition can be relieved by adding lactose or isopropyl-β-D-thiogalactopyranoside (IPTG).
   3450..3471    +  protein_bind   CAP binding site: CAP binding activates transcription in the presence of cAMP. E. coli catabolite activator protein
   3486..3516    +  promoter       lac promoter: promoter for the E. coli lac operon
   3524..3540    +  protein_bind   lac operator: The lac repressor binds to the lac operator to inhibit transcription in E. coli. This inhibition can be relieved by adding lactose or isopropyl-β-D-thiogalactopyranoside (IPTG). lac repressor encoded by lacI
   3585..3603    +  promoter       T3 promoter: promoter for bacteriophage T3 RNA polymerase
   3627..4068    +  promoter       GAL1 promoter: S. cerevisiae GAL1; inducible promoter, regulated by Gal4
   4083..4103    +  misc_feature   MCS (fragment): pBluescript multiple cloning site
   4107..4231    +  protein_bind   attR1: mutant version of attR; recombination site for the Gateway® LR reaction LR Clonase™
   4256..4286    +  promoter       lac UV5 promoter: E. coli lac promoter with an "up" mutation
   4310..4339    +  promoter       cat promoter (fragment): promoter of the E. coli cat gene encoding chloramphenicol acetyltransferase
   4340..4999    +  CDS            CmR: chloramphenicol acetyltransferase; cat; confers resistance to chloramphenicol
   5178..5336    +  CDS            ccdA (fragment): CCDA_ECO57 - Also known as H, letA. Experimental evidence at protein level: Swiss-Prot protein existence level 1. Antitoxin component of a type II toxin-antitoxin (TA) system which inhibits the post-segregational killing (PSK) of plasmid-free cells, also referred to as a plasmid addiction system. Binds to and blocks the activity of CcdB; will also remove bound CcdB protein from the CcdB-GyrA complex by forming a CcdA-CcdB complex, a process termed rejuvenation. Functions as a transcriptional corepressor for the ccdAB operon, repression also requires CcdB (By similarity). From Escherichia coli
   5341..5643    +  CDS            ccdB: CCDB_ECOLI - Also known as G, letB, letD. Experimental evidence at protein level: Swiss-Prot protein existence level 1. Toxic component of a type II toxin-antitoxin (TA) system, functioning in plasmid maintainence. Responsible for the post- segregational killing (PSK) of plasmid-free cells, also referred to as a plasmid addiction system. Half-life of over 2 hours. Cell killing by CcdB is accompanied by filamentation, defects in chromosome and plasmid segregation, defects in cell division, formation of anucleate cells, decreased DNA synthesis and plasmid loss. Interferes with the activity of DN
   5687..5811    -  protein_bind   attR2: mutant version of attR; recombination site for the Gateway® LR reaction LR Clonase™
   5815..5842    +  misc_feature   MCS (fragment): pBluescript multiple cloning site
   5843..6562    +  CDS            EGFP: the original enhanced GFP (Yang et al., 1996) mammalian codon-optimized
   6569..6816    +  terminator     CYC1 terminator: S. cerevisiae CYC1; transcription terminator for CYC1
   6835..6853    -  promoter       T7 promoter: promoter for bacteriophage T7 RNA polymerase
   6861..7016    +  CDS            lacZα (fragment): LacZα fragment of β-galactosidase; lacZ fragment
   7020..7448    +  rep_origin     f1 ori (sequence partly withheld): f1 bacteriophage origin of replication; arrow indicates direction of (+) strand synthesis
   7476..7527    -  misc_feature   bom (fragment): basis of mobility region from pBR322
   7606..8409    -  CDS            URA3: orotidine-5'-phosphate decarboxylase, required for uracil biosynthesis; S. cerevisiae URA3; yeast auxotrophic marker, counterselectable with 5-fluoroorotic acid (5-FOA)
   8410..8625    -  promoter       URA3 promoter: S. cerevisiae URA3
   8633..8682    -  misc_feature   bom (fragment): basis of mobility region from pBR322
   8784..1       -  CDS            rop (fragment) (across the origin): Rop protein, which maintains plasmids at low copy number; rop
>Addgene plasmid #14203 | pAG426GAL-ccdB-EGFP | addgene full sequence | sequence record 256236 | Addgene NGS Result
GACGAAAGGGCCTCGTGATACGCCTATTTTTATAGGTTAATGTCATGATAATAATGGTTTCTTAGTATGA
TCCAATATCAAAGGAAATGATAGCATTGAAGGATGAGACTAATCCAATTGAGGAGTGGCAGCATATAGAA
CAGCTAAAGGGTAGTGCTGAAGGAAGCATACGATACCCCGCATGGAATGGGATAATATCACAGGAGGTAC
TAGACTACCTTTCATCCTACATAAATAGACGCATATAAGTACGCATTTAAGCATAAACACGCACTATGCC
GTTCTTCTCATGTATATATATATACAGGCAACACGCAGATATAGGTGCGACGTGAACAGTGAGCTGTATG
TGCGCAGCTCGCGTTGCATTTTCGGAAGCGCTCGTTTTCGGAAACGCTTTGAAGTTCCTATTCCGAAGTT
CCTATTCTCTAGAAAGTATAGGAACTTCAGAGCGCTTTTGAAAACCAAAAGCGCTCTGAAGACGCACTTT
CAAAAAACCAAAAACGCACCGGACTGTAACGAGCTACTAAAATATTGCGAATACCGCTTCCACAAACATT
GCTCAAAAGTATCTCTTTGCTATATATCTCTGTGCTATATCCCTATATAACCTACCCATCCACCTTTCGC
TCCTTGAACTTGCATCTAAACTCGACCTCTACATTTTTTATGTTTATCTCTAGTATTACTCTTTAGACAA
AAAAATTGTAGTAAGAACTATTCATAGAGTGAATCGAAAACAATACGAAAATGTAAACATTTCCTATACG
TAGTATATAGAGACAAAATAGAAGAAACCGTTCATAATTTTCTGACCAATGAAGAATCATCAACGCTATC
ACTTTCTGTTCACAAAGTATGCGCAATCCACATCGGTATAGAATATAATCGGGGATGCCTTTATCTTGAA
AAAATGCACCCGCAGCTTCGCTAGTAATCAGTAAACGCGGGAAGTGGAGTCAGGCTTTTTTTATGGAAGA
GAAAATAGACACCAAAGTAGCCTTCTTCTAACCTTAACGGACCTACAGTGCAAAAAGTTATCAAGAGACT
GCATTATAGAGCGCACAAAGGAGAAAAAAAGTAATCTAAGATGCTTTGTTAGAAAAATAGCGCTCTCGGG
ATGCATTTTTGTAGAACAAAAAAGAAGTATAGATTCTTTGTTGGTAAAATAGCGCTCTCGCGTTGCATTT
CTGTTCTGTAAAAATGCAGCTCAGATTCTTTGTTTGAAAAATTAGCGCTCTCGCGTTGCATTTTTGTTTT
ACAAAAATGAAGCACAGATTCTTCGTTGGTAAAATAGCGCTTTCGCGTTGCATTTCTGTTCTGTAAAAAT
GCAGCTCAGATTCTTTGTTTGAAAAATTAGCGCTCTCGCGTTGCATTTTTGTTCTACAAAATGAAGCACA
GATGCTTCGTTCAGGTGGCACTTTTCGGGGAAATGTGCGCGGAACCCCTATTTGTTTATTTTTCTAAATA
CATTCAAATATGTATCCGCTCATGAGACAATAACCCTGATAAATGCTTCAATAATATTGAAAAAGGAAGA
GTATGAGTATTCAACATTTCCGTGTCGCCCTTATTCCCTTTTTTGCGGCATTTTGCCTTCCTGTTTTTGC
TCACCCAGAAACGCTGGTGAAAGTAAAAGATGCTGAAGATCAGTTGGGTGCACGAGTGGGTTACATCGAA
CTGGATCTCAACAGCGGTAAGATCCTTGAGAGTTTTCGCCCCGAAGAACGTTTTCCAATGATGAGCACTT
TTAAAGTTCTGCTATGTGGCGCGGTATTATCCCGTATTGACGCCGGGCAAGAGCAACTCGGTCGCCGCAT
ACACTATTCTCAGAATGACTTGGTTGAGTACTCACCAGTCACAGAAAAGCATCTTACGGATGGCATGACA
GTAAGAGAATTATGCAGTGCTGCCATAACCATGAGTGATAACACTGCGGCCAACTTACTTCTGACAACGA
TCGGAGGACCGAAGGAGCTAACCGCTTTTTTGCACAACATGGGGGATCATGTAACTCGCCTTGATCGTTG
GGAACCGGAGCTGAATGAAGCCATACCAAACGACGAGCGTGACACCACGATGCCTGTAGCAATGGCAACA
ACGTTGCGCAAACTATTAACTGGCGAACTACTTACTCTAGCTTCCCGGCAACAATTAATAGACTGGATGG
AGGCGGATAAAGTTGCAGGACCACTTCTGCGCTCGGCCCTTCCGGCTGGCTGGTTTATTGCTGATAAATC
TGGAGCCGGTGAGCGTGGGTCTCGCGGTATCATTGCAGCACTGGGGCCAGATGGTAAGCCCTCCCGTATC
GTAGTTATCTACACGACGGGGAGTCAGGCAACTATGGATGAACGAAATAGACAGATCGCTGAGATAGGTG
CCTCACTGATTAAGCATTGGTAACTGTCAGACCAAGTTTACTCATATATACTTTAGATTGATTTAAAACT
TCATTTTTAATTTAAAAGGATCTAGGTGAAGATCCTTTTTGATAATCTCATGACCAAAATCCCTTAACGT
GAGTTTTCGTTCCACTGAGCGTCAGACCCCGTAGAAAAGATCAAAGGATCTTCTTGAGATCCTTTTTTTC
TGCGCGTAATCTGCTGCTTGCAAACAAAAAAACCACCGCTACCAGCGGTGGTTTGTTTGCCGGATCAAGA
GCTACCAACTCTTTTTCCGAAGGTAACTGGCTTCAGCAGAGCGCAGATACCAAATACTGTTCTTCTAGTG
TAGCCGTAGTTAGGCCACCACTTCAAGAACTCTGTAGCACCGCCTACATACCTCGCTCTGCTAATCCTGT
TACCAGTGGCTGCTGCCAGTGGCGATAAGTCGTGTCTTACCGGGTTGGACTCAAGACGATAGTTACCGGA
TAAGGCGCAGCGGTCGGGCTGAACGGGGGGTTCGTGCACACAGCCCAGCTTGGAGCGAACGACCTACACC
GAACTGAGATACCTACAGCGTGAGCTATGAGAAAGCGCCACGCTTCCCGAAGGGAGAAAGGCGGACAGGT
ATCCGGTAAGCGGCAGGGTCGGAACAGGAGAGCGCACGAGGGAGCTTCCAGGGGGAAACGCCTGGTATCT
TTATAGTCCTGTCGGGTTTCGCCACCTCTGACTTGAGCGTCGATTTTTGTGATGCTCGTCAGGGGGGCGG
AGCCTATGGAAAAACGCCAGCAACGCGGCCTTTTTACGGTTCCTGGCCTTTTGCTGGCCTTTTGCTCACA
TGTTCTTTCCTGCGTTATCCCCTGATTCTGTGGATAACCGTATTACCGCCTTTGAGTGAGCTGATACCGC
TCGCCGCAGCCGAACGACCGAGCGCAGCGAGTCAGTGAGCGAGGAAGCGGAAGAGCGCCCAATACGCAAA
CCGCCTCTCCCCGCGCGTTGGCCGATTCATTAATGCAGCTGGCACGACAGGTTTCCCGACTGGAAAGCGG
GCAGTGAGCGCAACGCAATTAATGTGAGTTAGCTCACTCATTAGGCACCCCAGGCTTTACACTTTATGCT
TCCGGCTCGTATGTTGTGTGGAATTGTGAGCGGATAACAATTTCACACAGGAAACAGCTATGACCATGAT
TACGCCAAGCGCGCAATTAACCCTCACTAAAGGGAACAAAAGCTGGAGCTCTAGTACGGATTAGAAGCCG
CCGAGCGGGTGACAGCCCTCCGAAGGAAGACTCTCCTCCGTGCGTCCTCGTCTTCACCGGTCGCGTTCCT
GAAACGCAGATGTGCCTCGCGCCGCACTGCTCCGAACAATAAAGATTCTACAATACTAGCTTTTATGGTT
ATGAAGAGGAAAAATTGGCAGTAACCTGGCCCCACAAACCTTCAAATGAACGAATCAAATTAACAACCAT
AGGATGATAATGCGATTAGTTTTTTAGCCTTATTTCTGGGGTAATTAATCAGCGAAGCGATGATTTTTGA
TCTATTAACAGATATATAAATGCAAAAACTGCATAACCACTTTAACTAATACTTTCAACATTTTCGGTTT
GTATTACTTCTTATTCAAATGTAATAAAAGTATCAACAAAAAATTGTTAATATACCTCTATACTTTAACG
TCAAGGAGAAAAAACCCCGGATTCTAGAACTAGTGGATCCCCCATCACAAGTTTGTACAAAAAAGCTGAA
CGAGAAACGTAAAATGATATAAATATCAATATATTAAATTAGATTTTGCATAAAAAACAGACTACATAAT
ACTGTAAAACACAACATATCCAGTCACTATGGCGGCCGCATTAGGCACCCCAGGCTTTACACTTTATGCT
TCCGGCTCGTATAATGTGTGGATTTTGAGTTAGGATCCGTCGAGATTTTCAGGAGCTAAGGAAGCTAAAA
TGGAGAAAAAAATCACTGGATATACCACCGTTGATATATCCCAATGGCATCGTAAAGAACATTTTGAGGC
ATTTCAGTCAGTTGCTCAATGTACCTATAACCAGACCGTTCAGCTGGATATTACGGCCTTTTTAAAGACC
GTAAAGAAAAATAAGCACAAGTTTTATCCGGCCTTTATTCACATTCTTGCCCGCCTGATGAATGCTCATC
CGGAATTCCGTATGGCAATGAAAGACGGTGAGCTGGTGATATGGGATAGTGTTCACCCTTGTTACACCGT
TTTCCATGAGCAAACTGAAACGTTTTCATCGCTCTGGAGTGAATACCACGACGATTTCCGGCAGTTTCTA
CACATATATTCGCAAGATGTGGCGTGTTACGGTGAAAACCTGGCCTATTTCCCTAAAGGGTTTATTGAGA
ATATGTTTTTCGTCTCAGCCAATCCCTGGGTGAGTTTCACCAGTTTTGATTTAAACGTGGCCAATATGGA
CAACTTCTTCGCCCCCGTTTTCACCATGGGCAAATATTATACGCAAGGCGACAAGGTGCTGATGCCGCTG
GCGATTCAGGTTCATCATGCCGTTTGTGATGGCTTCCATGTCGGCAGAATGCTTAATGAATTACAACAGT
ACTGCGATGAGTGGCAGGGCGGGGCGTAAACGCGTGGATCCGGCTTACTAAAAGCCAGATAACAGTATGC
GTATTTGCGCGCTGATTTTTGCGGTATAAGAATATATACTGATATGTATACCCGAAGTATGTCAAAAAGA
GGTATGCTATGAAGCAGCGTATTACAGTGACAGTTGACAGCGACAGCTATCAGTTGCTCAAGGCATATAT
GATGTCAATATCTCCGGTCTGGTAAGCACAACCATGCAGAATGAAGCCCGTCGTCTGCGTGCCGAACGCT
GGAAAGCGGAAAATCAGGAAGGGATGGCTGAGGTCGCCCGGTTTATTGAAATGAACGGCTCTTTTGCTGA
CGAGAACAGGGGCTGGTGAAATGCAGTTTAAGGTTTACACCTATAAAAGAGAGAGCCGTTATCGTCTGTT
TGTGGATGTACAGAGTGATATTATTGACACGCCCGGGCGACGGATGGTGATCCCCCTGGCCAGTGCACGT
CTGCTGTCAGATAAAGTCTCCCGTGAACTTTACCCGGTGGTGCATATCGGGGATGAAAGCTGGCGCATGA
TGACCACCGATATGGCCAGTGTGCCGGTCTCCGTTATCGGGGAAGAAGTGGCTGATCTCAGCCACCGCGA
AAATGACATCAAAAACGCCATTAACCTGATGTTCTGGGGAATATAAATGTCAGGCTCCCTTATACACAGC
CAGTCTGCAGGTCGACCATAGTGACTGGATATGTTGTGTTTTACAGTATTATGTAGTCTGTTTTTTATGC
AAAATCTAATTTAATATATTGATATTTATATCATTTTACGTTTCTCGTTCAGCTTTCTTGTACAAAGTGG
TGATGGGCTGCAGGAATTCGATATCAAGCTTAATGGTGAGCAAGGGCGAGGAGCTGTTCACCGGGGTGGT
GCCCATCCTGGTCGAGCTGGACGGCGACGTAAACGGCCACAAGTTCAGCGTGTCCGGCGAGGGCGAGGGC
GATGCCACCTACGGCAAGCTGACCCTGAAGTTCATCTGCACCACCGGCAAGCTGCCCGTGCCCTGGCCCA
CCCTCGTGACCACCCTGACCTACGGCGTGCAGTGCTTCAGCCGCTACCCCGACCACATGAAGCAGCACGA
CTTCTTCAAGTCCGCCATGCCCGAAGGCTACGTCCAGGAGCGCACCATCTTCTTCAAGGACGACGGCAAC
TACAAGACCCGCGCCGAGGTGAAGTTCGAGGGCGACACCCTGGTGAACCGCATCGAGCTGAAGGGCATCG
ACTTCAAGGAGGACGGCAACATCCTGGGGCACAAGCTGGAGTACAACTACAACAGCCACAACGTCTATAT
CATGGCCGACAAGCAGAAGAACGGCATCAAGGTGAACTTCAAGATCCGCCACAACATCGAGGACGGCAGC
GTGCAGCTCGCCGACCACTACCAGCAGAACACCCCCATCGGCGACGGCCCCGTGCTGCTGCCCGACAACC
ACTACCTGAGCACCCAGTCCGCCCTGAGCAAAGACCCCAACGAGAAGCGCGATCACATGGTCCTGCTGGA
GTTCGTGACCGCCGCCGGGATCACTCTCGGCATGGACGAGCTGTACAAGTAACTCGAGTCATGTAATTAG
TTATGTCACGCTTACATTCACGCCCTCCCCCCACATCCGCTCTAACCGAAAAGGAAGGAGTTAGACAACC
TGAAGTCTAGGTCCCTATTTATTTTTTTATAGTTATGTTAGTATTAAGAACGTTATTTATATTTCAAATT
TTTCTTTTTTTTCTGTACAGACGCGTGTACGCATGTAACATTATACTGAAAACCTTGCTTGAGAAGGTTT
TGGGACGCTCGAAGGCTTTAATTTGCGGCCGGTACCCAATTCGCCCTATAGTGAGTCGTATTACGCGCGC
TCACTGGCCGTCGTTTTACAACGTCGTGACTGGGAAAACCCTGGCGTTACCCAACTTAATCGCCTTGCAG
CACATCCCCCTTTCGCCAGCTGGCGTAATAGCGAAGAGGCCCGCACCGATCGCCCTTCCCAACAGTTGCG
CAGCCTGAATGGCGAATGG
[124 nt withheld, positions 7020-7143]
C
[91 nt withheld, positions 7145-7235]
A
[49 nt withheld, positions 7237-7285]
CCTTTGACGTTGGAGTCCACGTTCTTT
[37 nt withheld, positions 7313-7349]
ACCCTATCTCGGTCTATTCTTTTGATTTATAAGGGATTTTGCCGATTTCGGCCTATTGGTTAAAAAATGA
GCTGATTTAACAAAAATTTAACGCGAATTTTAACAAAATATTAACGCTTACAATTTCCTGATGCGGTATT
TTCTCCTTACGCATCTGTGCGGTATTTCACACCGCATAGGGTAATAACTGATATAATTAAATTGAAGCTC
TAATTTGTGAGTTTAGTATACATGCATTTACTTATAATACAGTTTTTTAGTTTTGCTGGCCGCATCTTCT
CAAATATGCTTCCCAGCCTGCTTTTCTGTAACGTTCACCCTCTACCTTAGCATCCCTTCCCTTTGCAAAT
AGTCCTCTTCCAACAATAATAATGTCAGATCCTGTAGAGACCACATCATCCACGGTTCTATACTGTTGAC
CCAATGCGTCTCCCTTGTCATCTAAACCCACACCGGGTGTCATAATCAACCAATCGTAACCTTCATCTCT
TCCACCCATGTCTCTTTGAGCAATAAAGCCGATAACAAAATCTTTGTCGCTCTTCGCAATGTCAACAGTA
CCCTTAGTATATTCTCCAGTAGATAGGGAGCCCTTGCATGACAATTCTGCTAACATCAAAAGGCCTCTAG
GTTCCTTTGTTACTTCTTCTGCCGCCTGCTTCAAACCGCTAACAATACCTGGGCCCACCACACCGTGTGC
ATTCGTAATGTCTGCCCATTCTGCTATTCTGTATACACCCGCAGAGTACTGCAATTTGACTGTATTACCA
ATGTCAGCAAATTTTCTGTCTTCGAAGAGTAAAAAATTGTACTTGGCGGATAATGCCTTTAGCGGCTTAA
CTGTGCCCTCCATGGAAAAATCAGTCAAGATATCCACATGTGTTTTTAGTAAACAAATTTTGGGACCTAA
TGCTTCAACTAACTCCAGTAATTCCTTGGTGGTACGAACATCCAATGAAGCACACAAGTTTGTTTGCTTT
TCGTGCATGATATTAAATAGCTTGGCAGCAACAGGACTAGGATGAGTAGCAGCACGTTCCTTATATGTAG
CTTTCGACATGATTTATCTTCGTTTCCTGCAGGTTTTTGTTCTGTGCAGTTGGGTTAAGAATACTGGGCA
ATTTCATGTTTCTTCAACACTACATATGCGTATATATACCAATCTAAGTCTGTGCTCCTTCCTTCGTTCT
TCCTTCTGTTCGGAGATTACCGAATCAAAAAAATTTCAAGGAAACCGAAATCAAAAAAAAGAATAAAAAA
AAAATGATGAATTGAAAAGGTGGTATGGTGCACTCTCAGTACAATCTGCTCTGATGCCGCATAGTTAAGC
CAGCCCCGACACCCGCCAACACCCGCTGACGCGCCCTGACGGGCTTGTCTGCTCCCGGCATCCGCTTACA
GACAAGCTGTGACCGTCTCCGGGAGCTGCATGTGTCAGAGGTTTTCACCGTCATCACCGAAACGCGCGA
