>Addgene plasmid #14203 | pAG426GAL-ccdB-EGFP | addgene partial sequence | sequence record 20574 | 14203 with pRS_marker
TTCATTCATCATTTTTTTTTTATTCTTTTTTTTGATTTCGGTTTCCTTGAAATTTTTTTGATTCGGTAAT
CTCCGAACAGAAGGAAGAACGAAGGAAGGAGCACAGACTTAGATTGGTATATATACGCATATGTAGTGTT
GAAGAAACATGAAATTGCCCAGTATTCTTAACCCAACTGCACAGAACAAAAACCTGCAGGAAACGAAGAT
AAATCATGTCGAAAGCTACATATAAGGAACGTGCTGCTACTCATCCTAGTCCTGTTGCTGCCAAGCTATT
TAATATCATGCACGAAAAGCAAACAAACTTGTGTGCTTCATTGGATGTTCGTACCACCAAGGAATTACTG
GAGTTAGTTGAAGCATTAGGTCCCAAAATTTGTTTACTAAAAACACATGTGGATATCTTGACTGATTTTT
CCATGGAGGGCACAGTTAAGCCGCTAAAGGCATTATCCGCCAAGTACAATTTTTTACTCTTCGAAGACAG
AAAATTTGCTGACATTGGTAATACAGTCAAATTGCAGTACTCTGCGGGTGTATACAGAATAGCAGAATGG
GCAGACATTACGAATGCACACGGTGTGGTGGGCCCAGGTATTGTTAGCGGTTTGAAGCAGGCGGCAGAAG
AAGTAACAAAGGAACCTAGAGGCCTTTTGATGTTAGCAGAATTGTCATGCAAGGGCTCCCTATCTACTGG
AGAATATACTAAGGGTACTGTTGACAT
