>Addgene plasmid #14203 | pAG426GAL-ccdB-EGFP | addgene partial sequence | sequence record 20575 | 14203 with GW5
TAAAGTGTAAAGCCTGGGGGTGCCTAATGCGGCCGCCATAGTGACTGGATATGTTGTGTTTTACAGTATT
ATGTAGTCTGTTTTTTATGCAAAATCTAATTTAATATATTGATATTTATATCATTTTACGTTTCTCGTTC
AGCTTTTTTGTACAAACTTGTGATGGGGGATCCACTAGTTCTAGAATCCGGGGTTTTTTCTCCTTGACGT
TAAAGTATAGAGGTATATTAACAATTTTTTGTTGATACTTTTATTACATTTGAATAAGAAGTAATACAAA
CCGAAAATGTTGAAAGTATTAGTTAAAGTGGTTATGCAGTTTTTGCATTTATATATCTGTTAATAGATCA
AAAATCATCGCTTCGCTGATTAATTACCCCAGAAATAAGGCTAAAAAACTAATCGCATTATCATCCTATG
GTTGTTAATTTGATTCGTTCATTTGAAGGTTTGTGGGGCCAGGTTACTGCCAATTTTTCCTCTTCATAAC
CATAAAAGCTAGTATTGTAGAATCTTTATTGTTCGGAGCAGTGCGGCGCGAGGCACATCTGCGTTTCAGG
AACGCGACCGGTGAAGACGAGGACGCACGGAGGAGAGTCTTCCTTCGGAGGGCTGTCACCCGCTCGGCGG
CTTCTAATCCGTACTANAGCTCCAGCTTTTGTTCCCTTTAGTGAGGGTTAATTGCGCGCTTGGCGTAATC
ATGGTC
