>Addgene plasmid #14203 | pAG426GAL-ccdB-EGFP | addgene partial sequence | sequence record 20576 | 14203 with GW3
TGGCTGATCTCAGCCACCGCGAAAATGACATCAAAAACGCCATTAACCTGATGTTCTGGGGAATATAAAT
GTCAGGCTCCCTTATACACAGCCAGTCTGCAGGTCGACCATAGTGACTGGATATGTTGTGTTTTACAGTA
TTATGTAGTCTGTTTTTTATGCAAAATCTAATTTAATATATTGATATTTATATCATTTTACGTTTCTCGT
TCAGCTTTCTTGTACAAAGTGGTGATGGGCTGCAGGAATTCGATATCAAGCTTAATGGTGAGCAAGGGCG
AGGAGCTGTTCACCGGGGTGGTGCCCATCCTGGTCGAGCTGGACGGCGACGTAAACGGCCACAAGTTCAG
CGTGTCCGGCGAGGGCGAGGGCGATGCCACCTACGGCAAGCTGACCCTGAAGTTCATCTGCACCACCGGC
AAGCTGCCCGTGCCCTGGCCCACCCTCGTGACCACCCTGACCTACGGCGTGCAGTGCTTCAGCCGCTACC
CCGACCACATGAAGCAGCACGACTTCTTCAAGTCCGCCATGCCCGAAGGCTACGTCCAGGAGCGCACCAT
CTTCTTCAAGGACGACGGCAACTACAAGACCCGCGCCGAGGTGAAGTTCGAGGGCGACACCCTGGTGAAC
CGCATCGAGCTGAAGGGCATCGACTTCAAGGAGGACGGCAACATCCTGGGGCACAAGCTGGA
